>Addgene plasmid #110298 | mCRY1 HA tag | addgene full sequence | sequence record 211669 | Addgene NGS Result
CAAGGCTTGACCGACAATTGCATGAAGAATCTGCTTAGGGTTAGGCGTTTTGCGCTGCTTCGCGATGTAC
GGGCCAGATATACGCGTTGACATTGATTATTGACTAGTTATTAATAGTAATCAATTACGGGGTCATTAGT
TCATAGCCCATATATGGAGTTCCGCGTTACATAACTTACGGTAAATGGCCCGCCTGGCTGACCGCCCAAC
GACCCCCGCCCATTGACGTCAATAATGACGTATGTTCCCATAGTAACGCCAATAGGGACTTTCCATTGAC
GTCAATGGGTGGAGTATTTACGGTAAACTGCCCACTTGGCAGTACATCAAGTGTATCATATGCCAAGTAC
GCCCCCTATTGACGTCAATGACGGTAAATGGCCCGCCTGGCATTATGCCCAGTACATGACCTTATGGGAC
TTTCCTACTTGGCAGTACATCTACGTATTAGTCATCGCTATTACCATGGTGATGCGGTTTTGGCAGTACA
TCAATGGGCGTGGATAGCGGTTTGACTCACGGGGATTTCCAAGTCTCCACCCCATTGACGTCAATGGGAG
TTTGTTTTGGCACCAAAATCAACGGGACTTTCCAAAATGTCGTAACAACTCCGCCCCATTGACGCAAATG
GGCGGTAGGCGTGTACGGTGGGAGGTCTATATAAGCAGAGCTCTCTGGCTAACTAGAGAACCCACTGCTT
ACTGGCTTATCGAAATTAATACGACTCACTATAGGGAGACCCAAGCTGGCTAGCGTTTAAACTTAAGCTT
GGTACCGAGCTCGGATCCACTAGTCCAGTGTGGTGGAATTCAGCATGGGGGTGAACGCCGTGCACTGGTT
CCGAAAGGGACTCCGGCTCCACGACAACCCCGCCCTGAAGGAGTGCATCCAGGGCGCCGACACCATCCGC
TGCGTCTATATCCTCGACCCCTGGTTCGCCGGCTCTTCCAACGTGGGCATCAACAGGTGGCGATTTTTGC
TTCAGTGTCTTGAGGATCTTGATGCCAATCTACGAAAATTAAATTCTCGTCTGTTTGTGATTCGGGGACA
GCCAGCTGATGTATTTCCCAGGCTTTTCAAGGAATGGAACATCACTAAACTCTCAATTGAGTATGATTCT
GAGCCTTTTGGGAAGGAACGAGATGCAGCTATCAAGAAGCTGGCTACTGAGGCTGGCGTGGAAGTCATCG
TGCGCATTTCACATACACTGTATGACCTGGACAAGATCATAGAACTCAATGGCGGACAGCCACCTCTAAC
ATATAAAAGGTTTCAGACTCTCGTCAGCAAGATGGAGCCACTGGAGATGCCAGCAGACACCATCACATCA
GATGTGATAGGAAAGTGCATGACCCCTCTGTCTGATGACCATGATGAGAAATATGGCGTTCCTTCCCTGG
AAGAGCTCGGCTTTGATACAGATGGCCTGTCCTCTGCAGTGTGGCCAGGAGGAGAAACTGAGGCACTTAC
ACGTTTGGAAAGGCATTTGGAAAGAAAGGCCTGGGTGGCAAACTTTGAACGACCTCGAATGAATGCAAAC
TCCCTGCTTGCAAGCCCAACTGGACTCAGTCCTTATCTCCGCTTTGGTTGTTTATCATGTCGGCTGTTTT
ATTTCAAACTAACAGATCTCTACAAAAAGGTAAAGAAGAATAGTTCCCCTCCCCTTTCTCTTTATGGGCA
ACTCCTGTGGCGTGAATTTTTTTATACAGCAGCCACAAACAACCCACGCTTTGACAAAATGGAAGGGAAC
CCCATCTGTGTTCAGATCCCTTGGGACAAGAACCCCGAGGCTCTGGCCAAATGGGCAGAAGGCCGGACAG
GCTTCCCGTGGATTGACGCCATCATGACTCAGCTTCGTCAGGAGGGCTGGATCCACCATTTAGCCAGACA
CGCGGTTGCCTGTTTCCTGACTCGTGGTGACCTGTGGATCAGCTGGGAAGAAGGGATGAAGGTCTTTGAA
GAGTTACTGCTTGATGCAGATTGGAGCATAAATGCTGGAAGTTGGATGTGGCTGTCCTGCAGTTCCTTTT
TTCAGCAATTTTTTCACTGCTACTGCCCTGTGGGTTTTGGTAGGAGGACAGATCCCAATGGAGACTATAT
TAGGCGTTATTTACCTGTCCTAAGAGGCTTCCCTGCAAAATATATCTACGATCCTTGGAATGCACCAGAA
GGCATCCAGAAGGTTGCCAAGTGTTTGATAGGAGTTAATTACCCCAAACCGATGGTGAACCATGCTGAGG
CAAGCAGACTGAATATTGAAAGAATGAAGCAGATCTATCAGCAGCTTTCCCGGTACAGAGGGCTAGGTCT
TCTCGCCTCGGTCCCTTCTAACTCTAATGGGAATGGAGGGCTCATGGGCTATGCTCCTGGAGAGAATGTC
CCGAGTTGTAGCAGCAGCGGGAATGGAGGGCTCATGGGCTATGCTCCTGGAGAGAACGTCCCGAGCTGTA
GCGGTGGAAATTGCTCTCAAGGAAGTGGTATTTTACACTATGCTCACGGGGACAGTCAGCAGACTCACTC
ACTCAAGCAAGGGAGAAGCTCCGCGGGCACCGGCCTCAGCAGTGGGAAGCGTCCTAGTCAGGAAGAGGAT
GCCCAGAGTGTCGGCCCCAAAGTCCAGCGGCAGAGCAGTAACTCTAGATACCCATACGACGTCCCAGACT
ACGCTTAGACTAGAGGGCCCGTTTAAACCCGCTGATCAGCCTCGACTGTGCCTTCTAGTTGCCAGCCATC
TGTTGTTTGCCCCTCCCCCGTGCCTTCCTTGACCCTGGAAGGTGCCACTCCCACTGTCCTTTCCTAATAA
AATGAGGAAATTGCATCGCATTGTCTGAGTAGGTGTCATTCTATTCTGGGGGGTGGGGTGGGGCAGGACA
GCAAGGGGGAGGATTGGGAAGACAATAGCAGGCATGCTGGGGATGCGGTGGGCTCTATGGCTTCTGAGGC
GGAAAGAACCAGCTGGGGCTCTAGGGGGTATCCCC
[124 nt withheld, positions 2976-3099]
C
[91 nt withheld, positions 3101-3191]
A
[49 nt withheld, positions 3193-3241]
CCTTTGACGTTGGAGTCCACGTTCTTT
[37 nt withheld, positions 3269-3305]
ACCCTATCTCGGTCTATTCTTTTGATTTATAAGGGATTTTGCCGATTTCGGCCTATTGGTTAAAAAATGA
GCTGATTTAACAAAAATTTAACGCGAATTAATTCTGTGGAATGTGTGTCAGTTAGGGTGTGGAAAGTCCC
CAGGCTCCCCAGCAGGCAGAAGTATGCAAAGCATGCATCTCAATTAGTCAGCAACCAGGTGTGGAAAGTC
CCCAGGCTCCCCAGCAGGCAGAAGTATGCAAAGCATGCATCTCAATTAGTCAGCAACCATAGTCCCGCCC
CTAACTCCGCCCATCCCGCCCCTAACTCCGCCCAGTTCCGCCCATTCTCCGCCCCATGGCTGACTAATTT
TTTTTATTTATGCAGAGGCCGAGGCCGCCTCTGCCTCTGAGCTATTCCAGAAGTAGTGAGGAGGCTTTTT
TGGAGGCCTAGGCTTTTGCAAAAAGCTCCCGGGAGCTTGTATATCCATTTTCGGATCTGATCAAGAGACA
GGATGAGGATCGTTTCGCATGATTGAACAAGATGGATTGCACGCAGGTTCTCCGGCCGCTTGGGTGGAGA
GGCTATTCGGCTATGACTGGGCACAACAGACAATCGGCTGCTCTGATGCCGCCGTGTTCCGGCTGTCAGC
GCAGGGGCGCCCGGTTCTTTTTGTCAAGACCGACCTGTCCGGTGCCCTGAATGAACTGCAGGACGAGGCA
GCGCGGCTATCGTGGCTGGCCACGACGGGCGTTCCTTGCGCAGCTGTGCTCGACGTTGTCACTGAAGCGG
GAAGGGACTGGCTGCTATTGGGCGAAGTGCCGGGGCAGGATCTCCTGTCATCTCACCTTGCTCCTGCCGA
GAAAGTATCCATCATGGCTGATGCAATGCGGCGGCTGCATACGCTTGATCCGGCTACCTGCCCATTCGAC
CACCAAGCGAAACATCGCATCGAGCGAGCACGTACTCGGATGGAAGCCGGTCTTGTCGATCAGGATGATC
TGGACGAAGAGCATCAGGGGCTCGCGCCAGCCGAACTGTTCGCCAGGCTCAAGGCGCGCATGCCCGACGG
CGAGGATCTCGTCGTGACCCATGGCGATGCCTGCTTGCCGAATATCATGGTGGAAAATGGCCGCTTTTCT
GGATTCATCGACTGTGGCCGGCTGGGTGTGGCGGACCGCTATCAGGACATAGCGTTGGCTACCCGTGATA
TTGCTGAAGAGCTTGGCGGCGAATGGGCTGACCGCTTCCTCGTGCTTTACGGTATCGCCGCTCCCGATTC
GCAGCGCATCGCCTTCTATCGCCTTCTTGACGAGTTCTTCTGAGCGGGACTCTGGGGTTCGAAATGACCG
ACCAAGCGACGCCCAACCTGCCATCACGAGATTTCGATTCCACCGCCGCCTTCTATGAAAGGTTGGGCTT
CGGAATCGTTTTCCGGGACGCCGGCTGGATGATCCTCCAGCGCGGGGATCTCATGCTGGAGTTCTTCGCC
CACCCCAACTTGTTTATTGCAGCTTATAATGGTTACAAATAAAGCAATAGCATCACAAATTTCACAAATA
AAGCATTTTTTTCACTGCATTCTAGTTGTGGTTTGTCCAAACTCATCAATGTATCTTATCATGTCTGTAT
ACCGTCGACCTCTAGCTAGAGCTTGGCGTAATCATGGTCATAGCTGTTTCCTGTGTGAAATTGTTATCCG
CTCACAATTCCACACAACATACGAGCCGGAAGCATAAAGTGTAAAGCCTGGGGTGCCTAATGAGTGAGCT
AACTCACATTAATTGCGTTGCGCTCACTGCCCGCTTTCCAGTCGGGAAACCTGTCGTGCCAGCTGCATTA
ATGAATCGGCCAACGCGCGGGGAGAGGCGGTTTGCGTATTGGGCGCTCTTCCGCTTCCTCGCTCACTGAC
TCGCTGCGCTCGGTCGTTCGGCTGCGGCGAGCGGTATCAGCTCACTCAAAGGCGGTAATACGGTTATCCA
CAGAATCAGGGGATAACGCAGGAAAGAACATGTGAGCAAAAGGCCAGCAAAAGGCCAGGAACCGTAAAAA
GGCCGCGTTGCTGGCGTTTTTCCATAGGCTCCGCCCCCCTGACGAGCATCACAAAAATCGACGCTCAAGT
CAGAGGTGGCGAAACCCGACAGGACTATAAAGATACCAGGCGTTTCCCCCTGGAAGCTCCCTCGTGCGCT
CTCCTGTTCCGACCCTGCCGCTTACCGGATACCTGTCCGCCTTTCTCCCTTCGGGAAGCGTGGCGCTTTC
TCATAGCTCACGCTGTAGGTATCTCAGTTCGGTGTAGGTCGTTCGCTCCAAGCTGGGCTGTGTGCACGAA
CCCCCCGTTCAGCCCGACCGCTGCGCCTTATCCGGTAACTATCGTCTTGAGTCCAACCCGGTAAGACACG
ACTTATCGCCACTGGCAGCAGCCACTGGTAACAGGATTAGCAGAGCGAGGTATGTAGGCGGTGCTACAGA
GTTCTTGAAGTGGTGGCCTAACTACGGCTACACTAGAAGAACAGTATTTGGTATCTGCGCTCTGCTGAAG
CCAGTTACCTTCGGAAAAAGAGTTGGTAGCTCTTGATCCGGCAAACAAACCACCGCTGGTAGCGGTGGTT
TTTTTGTTTGCAAGCAGCAGATTACGCGCAGAAAAAAAGGATCTCAAGAAGATCCTTTGATCTTTTCTAC
GGGGTCTGACGCTCAGTGGAACGAAAACTCACGTTAAGGGATTTTGGTCATGAGATTATCAAAAAGGATC
TTCACCTAGATCCTTTTAAATTAAAAATGAAGTTTTAAATCAATCTAAAGTATATATGAGTAAACTTGGT
CTGACAGTTACCAATGCTTAATCAGTGAGGCACCTATCTCAGCGATCTGTCTATTTCGTTCATCCATAGT
TGCCTGACTCCCCGTCGTGTAGATAACTACGATACGGGAGGGCTTACCATCTGGCCCCAGTGCTGCAATG
ATACCGCGAGACCCACGCTCACCGGCTCCAGATTTATCAGCAATAAACCAGCCAGCCGGAAGGGCCGAGC
GCAGAAGTGGTCCTGCAACTTTATCCGCCTCCATCCAGTCTATTAATTGTTGCCGGGAAGCTAGAGTAAG
TAGTTCGCCAGTTAATAGTTTGCGCAACGTTGTTGCCATTGCTACAGGCATCGTGGTGTCACGCTCGTCG
TTTGGTATGGCTTCATTCAGCTCCGGTTCCCAACGATCAAGGCGAGTTACATGATCCCCCATGTTGTGCA
AAAAAGCGGTTAGCTCCTTCGGTCCTCCGATCGTTGTCAGAAGTAAGTTGGCCGCAGTGTTATCACTCAT
GGTTATGGCAGCACTGCATAATTCTCTTACTGTCATGCCATCCGTAAGATGCTTTTCTGTGACTGGTGAG
TACTCAACCAAGTCATTCTGAGAATAGTGTATGCGGCGACCGAGTTGCTCTTGCCCGGCGTCAATACGGG
ATAATACCGCGCCACATAGCAGAACTTTAAAAGTGCTCATCATTGGAAAACGTTCTTCGGGGCGAAAACT
CTCAAGGATCTTACCGCTGTTGAGATCCAGTTCGATGTAACCCACTCGTGCACCCAACTGATCTTCAGCA
TCTTTTACTTTCACCAGCGTTTCTGGGTGAGCAAAAACAGGAAGGCAAAATGCCGCAAAAAAGGGAATAA
GGGCGACACGGAAATGTTGAATACTCATACTCTTCCTTTTTCAATATTATTGAAGCATTTATCAGGGTTA
TTGTCTCATGAGCGGATACATATTTGAATGTATTTAGAAAAATAAACAAATAGGGGTTCCGCGCACATTT
CCCCGAAAAGTGCCACCTGACGTCGACGGATCGGGAGATCTCCCGATCCCCTATGGTGCACTCTCAGTAC
AATCTGCTCTGATGCCGCATAGTTAAGCCAGTATCTGCTCCCTGCTTGTGTGTTGGAGGTCGCTGAGTAG
TGCGCGAGCAAAATTTAAGCTACAACAAGG
Features (pLannotate 1.2.2; 20 found; start..end, strand, type, name):
     89..468     +  enhancer       CMV enhancer: human cytomegalovirus immediate early enhancer
    469..672     +  promoter       CMV promoter: human cytomegalovirus (CMV) immediate early promoter
    668..701     +  LTR            5' LTR (truncated) (fragment): truncated 5' long terminal repeat (LTR) from HIV-1
    717..735     +  promoter       T7 promoter: promoter for bacteriophage T7 RNA polymerase
    815..2632    +  CDS            Cry1: CRY1_MOUSE - Experimental evidence at protein level: Swiss-Prot protein existence level 1. Transcriptional repressor which forms a core component of the circadian clock. The circadian clock, an internal time-keeping system, regulates various physiological processes through the generation of approximately 24 hour circadian rhythms in gene expression, which are translated into rhythms in metabolism and behavior. It is derived from the Latin roots 'circa' (about) and 'diem' (day) and acts as an important regulator of a wide array of physiological functions including metabolism, sleep, body temper
   2706..2930    +  polyA_signal   bGH poly(A) signal: bovine growth hormone polyadenylation signal
   2934..2955    +  promoter       SV40 promoter (fragment): SV40 enhancer and early promoter
   2976..3404    +  rep_origin     f1 ori (sequence partly withheld): f1 bacteriophage origin of replication; arrow indicates direction of (+) strand synthesis
   3418..3747    +  promoter       SV40 promoter: SV40 enhancer and early promoter
   3814..4605    +  CDS            neo: KKA2_KLEPN - Also known as kan, nptII. Experimental evidence at protein level: Swiss-Prot protein existence level 1. Resistance to kanamycin, neomycin, paromomycin, ribostamycin, butirosin and gentamicin B. From Klebsiella pneumoniae.
   4629..4787    +  CDS            ble (fragment): BLE_KLEPN - Experimental evidence at protein level: Swiss-Prot protein existence level 1. Binding protein with a strong affinity to the bleomycin family of antibiotics. Binds to CL990; an antimitotic-antibiotic compound. From Klebsiella pneumoniae.
   4782..4903    +  polyA_signal   SV40 poly(A) signal: SV40 polyadenylation signal
   4976..4992    -  protein_bind   lac operator: The lac repressor binds to the lac operator to inhibit transcription in E. coli. This inhibition can be relieved by adding lactose or isopropyl-β-D-thiogalactopyranoside (IPTG). lac repressor encoded by lacI
   5000..5030    -  promoter       lac promoter: promoter for the E. coli lac operon
   5045..5066    -  protein_bind   CAP binding site: CAP binding activates transcription in the presence of cAMP. E. coli catabolite activator protein
   5079..5171    -  CDS            lacI (fragment): lac repressor; lacI; The lac repressor binds to the lac operator to inhibit transcription in E. coli. This inhibition can be relieved by adding lactose or isopropyl-β-D-thiogalactopyranoside (IPTG).
   5354..5942    -  rep_origin     ori: high-copy-number ColE1/pMB1/pBR322/pUC origin of replication
   6113..6973    -  CDS            AmpR: β-lactamase; bla; confers resistance to ampicillin, carbenicillin, and related antibiotics
   6974..7078    -  promoter       AmpR promoter: bla
   7137..7189    -  misc_feature   bom (fragment): basis of mobility region from pBR322
