[The description below was written by a language model from this plasmid's Addgene catalogue record and pLannotate feature annotations shown in this document.]
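Description:
mCRY1 HA tag is a mammalian expression plasmid carrying full-length, wild-type mouse Cry1 in an HA-tagged pcDNA3.1 backbone. CRY1 is a transcriptional repressor and a core component of the circadian clock. The annotated Cry1 coding sequence sits downstream of the human cytomegalovirus immediate-early enhancer and promoter and is followed by the bovine growth hormone polyadenylation signal, an arrangement that gives strong constitutive expression in transfected mammalian cells. A T7 promoter lies between the CMV promoter and the insert and could be used for in vitro transcription or as a sequencing priming site. The catalogue entry lists an HA epitope at both the N and C terminus of the insert. The feature table does not annotate any HA tag, so the tag's position cannot be confirmed from it, and the cloning sites are recorded as unknown.

In E. coli the plasmid is maintained through a ColE1/pUC-type origin and selected with ampicillin through the β-lactamase gene. The annotation calls this origin high-copy, whereas the catalogue lists the plasmid as low copy. An f1 origin is also present. For mammalian selection, an SV40 enhancer/early promoter drives the neomycin phosphotransferase gene, terminated by an SV40 poly(A) signal, which would allow G418 selection of stable lines. Small fragments annotated as an HIV-1 LTR, ble, lacI and bom appear to be backbone remnants or short homology matches rather than functional parts. The sequenced record is 7,255 nt, while the catalogue gives 5,450 bp as the total vector size, a figure that may describe the backbone alone.

The associated publication concerns E3 ubiquitin ligase-mediated degradation of CRY and its effect on circadian period. That context suggests use for expressing epitope-tagged CRY1 in cultured cells for detection, immunoprecipitation or stability studies.
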