Addgene plasmid #110298: mCRY1 HA tag
Purpose: full length wt mouse Cry1 HA tag in pcDNA3.1
Depositing lab: Joseph Takahashi. Depositing organization: University of Texas Southwestern Medical Center. Publication: Competing E3 ubiquitin ligases govern circadian periodicity by degradation of CRY in nucleus and cytoplasm. Yoo SH, Mohawk JA, Siepka SM, Shan Y, Huh SK, Hong HK, Kornblum I, Kumar V, Koike N, Xu M, Nussbaum J, Liu X, Chen Z, Chen ZJ, Green CB, Takahashi JS. Cell. 2013 Feb 28;152(5):1091-105. doi: 10.1016/j.cell.2013.01.055. PubMed 23452855.
Backbone
  Vector backbone: pCDNA 3.1 HA tag
  Backbone manufacturer: genscript
  Total vector size (bp): 5450
  Vector type: Mammalian Expression
Growth in bacteria
  Bacterial resistance: Ampicillin, 100 μg/mL
  Growth temperature: 37°C
  Growth strain: DH5alpha
  Copy number: Low Copy
Gene/Insert
  Gene/Insert name: wt mcry1 HA tag (alt name: mouse CRY1)
  Species: M. musculus (mouse)
  Mutation: wildtype
  Entrez Gene: Cry1 (a.k.a. Phll1)
  Promoter: CMV
  Tag / fusion protein: HA tag (C terminal on insert); HA tag (N terminal on insert)
  Cloning method: Restriction Enzyme; 5′ cloning site not sure (unknown if destroyed); 3′ cloning site not sure (unknown if destroyed)
  Sequencing primers: 5′ not sure; 3′ Not sure
Resource information
  A portion of this plasmid was derived from a plasmid made by: not sure
Terms and licenses: Academic/Nonprofit Terms; Industry Terms: Not Available to Industry
How to cite: mCRY1 HA tag was a gift from Joseph Takahashi (Addgene plasmid # 110298 ; http://n2t.net/addgene:110298 ; RRID:Addgene_110298)
